>Addgene plasmid #186189 | pBAD-iGECInano | addgene full sequence | sequence record 365702 | Addgene NGS Result
TTTCACCGTCATCACCGAAACGCGCGAGGCAGCAGATCAATTCGCGCGCGAAGGCGAAGCGGCATGCATA
ATGTGCCTGTCAAATGGACGAAGCAGGGATTCTGCAAACCCTATGCTACTCCGTCAAGCCGTCAATTGTC
TGATTCGTTACCAATTATGACAACTTGACGGCTACATCATTCACTTTTTCTTCACAACCGGCACGGAACT
CGCTCGGGCTGGCCCCGGTGCATTTTTTAAATACCCGCGAGAAATAGAGTTGATCGTCAAAACCAACATT
GCGACCGACGGTGGCGATAGGCATCCGGGTGGTGCTCAAAAGCAGCTTCGCCTGGCTGATACGTTGGTCC
TCGCGCCAGCTTAAGACGCTAATCCCTAACTGCTGGCGGAAAAGATGTGACAGACGCGACGGCGACAAGC
AAACATGCTGTGCGACGCTGGCGATATCAAAATTGCTGTCTGCCAGGTGATCGCTGATGTACTGACAAGC
CTCGCGTACCCGATTATCCATCGGTGGATGGAGCGACTCGTTAATCGCTTCCATGCGCCGCAGTAACAAT
TGCTCAAGCAGATTTATCGCCAGCAGCTCCGAATAGCGCCCTTCCCCTTGCCCGGCGTTAATGATTTGCC
CAAACAGGTCGCTGAAATGCGGCTGGTGCGCTTCATCCGGGCGAAAGAACCCCGTATTGGCAAATATTGA
CGGCCAGTTAAGCCATTCATGCCAGTAGGCGCGCGGACGAAAGTAAACCCACTGGTGATACCATTCGCGA
GCCTCCGGATGACGACCGTAGTGATGAATCTCTCCTGGCGGGAACAGCAAAATATCACCCGGTCGGCAAA
CAAATTCTCGTCCCTGATTTTTCACCACCCCCTGACCGCGAATGGTGAGATTGAGAATATAACCTTTCAT
TCCCAGCGGTCGGTCGATAAAAAAATCGAGATAACCGTTGGCCTCAATCGGCGTTAAACCCGCCACCAGA
TGGGCATTAAACGAGTATCCCGGCAGCAGGGGATCATTTTGCGCTTCAGCCATACTTTTCATACTCCCGC
CATTCAGAGAAGAAACCAATTGTCCATATTGCATCAGACATTGCCGTCACTGCGTCTTTTACTGGCTCTT
CTCGCTAACCAAACCGGTAACCCCGCTTATTAAAAGCATTCTGTAACAAAGCGGGACCAAAGCCATGACA
AAAACGCGTAACAAAAGTGTCTATAATCACGGCAGAAAAGTCCACATTGATTATTTGCACGGCGTCACAC
TTTGCTATGCCATAGCATTTTTATCCATAAGATTAGCGGATCCTACCTGACGCTTTTTATCGCAACTCTC
TACTGTTTCTCCATACCCGTTTTTTGGGCTAACAGGAGGAATTAACCATGGGGAGCCACCATCACCATCA
CCATGGCAGATCTGCAGCTGGTACCATGGCCAATCTCGATAAAATGCTCAATACAACAGTGACCGAGGTG
CGCAAGTTCCTGCAAGCGGACAGAGTGTGCGTGTTCAAGTTCGAGGAAGATTACTCCGGCACCGTCTCGC
ACGAAGCCGTGGACGACAGATGGATTAGCATCCTGAAGACCCAGGTGCAGGACAGATACTTCATGGAAAC
CAGAGGCGAGGAATACGTCCACGGCAGATACCAGGCCATCGCCGACATCTACACAGCCAATCTGGTCGAG
TGCTACAGAGACCTGCTGATCGAGTTTCAGGTGCGGGCCATTCTGGCTGTCCCCATCCTGCAAGGCAAGA
AGCTGTGGGGCCTGCTGGTGGCCCACCAACTGGCCGGCCCTCGGGAGTGGCAGACCTGGGAAATCGACTT
CCTGAAACAGCAAGCTGTCGTCATGGGAATTGCTATTCAACAGCCGCCAAGCGAAGAGGAACTGAGCGAG
TGCTTCAGAATCTTCGACTTCGACGGCAACGGCTTCATCGACAGAGAGGAGTTTGGCGACATCATCAGAC
TGACCGGCGAGCAGCTGACCGACGAGGACGTGGACGAGATCTTCGGCGACTCCGACACCGACAAGAACGG
CAGAATCGATTTCGACGAGTTCCTGAAGATGGTGGAAAACGTGCAGCCGACCTGCGACGATGAGCCGATC
CATATCCCCGGTGCCATCCAACCGCATGGACTGCTGCTCGCCCTCGCCGCCGACATGACGATCGTTGCCG
GCAGCGACAACCTTCCCGAACTCACCGGACTGGCGATCGGCGCCCTGATCGGCCGCTCTGCGGCCGATGT
CTTCGACTCGGAGACGCACAACCGTCTGACGATCGCCTTGGCCGAGCCCGGGGCGGCCGTCGGAGCACCG
ATCACTGTCGGCTTCACGATGCGAAAGGACGCAGGCTTCATCGGCTCCTGGCATCGCCATGATCAGCTCA
TCTTCCTGGAGCTGGAGCCTCCCCAGCGGGACGTCGCCGAGCCGCAGGCGTTCTTCCGCCGCACCAACAG
CGCCATCCGCCGCCTGCAGGCCGCCGAAACCTTGGAAAGCGCCTGCGCCGCCGCGGCGCAAGAGGTGCGG
AAGATTACCGGCTTCGATCGGGTGATGATCTATCGCTTCGCCTCCGACTTCAGCGGGTCCGTGATCGCAG
AGGATCGGTGCGCCGAGGTCGAGTCAAAACTAGGCCTGCACTATCCTGCCTCATTCATCCCGGCGCAGGC
CCGTCGGCTCTATACCATCAACCCGGTACGGATCATTCCCGACATCAATTATCGGCCGGTGCCGGTCACC
CCAGACCTCAATCCGGTCACCGGGCGGCCGATTGATCTTAGCTTCGCCATCCTGCGCAGCGTCTCGCCCA
ACCATCTGGAGTTCATGCGCAACATAGGCATGCACGGCACGATGTCGATCTCGATTTTGCGCGGCGAGCG
ACTGTGGGGATTGATCGTTTGCCATCACCGAACGCCGTACTACGTCGATCTCGATGGCCGCCAAGCCTGC
AAGAGGGTCGCCGAGAGGCTGGCCACTCAGATCGGCGTGATGGAAGAGTGAGAATTCGAAGCTTGGCTGT
TTTGGTGGATGAGAGAAGATTTTCAGCCTGATACAGATTAAATCAGAACGCAGAAGCGGTCTGATAAAAC
AGAATTTGCCTGGCGGCAGTAGCGCGGTGGTCCCACCTGACCCCATGCCGAACTCAGAAGTGAAACGCCG
TAGCGCCGATGGTAGTGTGGGGTCTCCCCATGCGAGAGTAGGGAACTGCCAGGCATCAAATAAAACGAAA
GGCTCAGTCGAAAGACTGGGCCTTTCGTTTTATCTGTTGTTTGTCGGTGAACGCTCTCCTGAGTAGGACA
AATCCGCCGGGAGCGGATTTGAACGTTGCGAAGCAACGGCCCGGAGGGTGGCGGGCAGGACGCCCGCCAT
AAACTGCCAGGCATCAAATTAAGCAGAAGGCCATCCTGACGGATGGCCTTTTTGCGTTTCTACAAACTCT
TTTGTTTATTTTTCTAAATACATTCAAATATGTATCCGCTCATGAGACAATAACCCTGATAAATGCTTCA
ATAATATTGAAAAAGGAAGAGTATGAGTATTCAACATTTCCGTGTCGCCCTTATTCCCTTTTTTGCGGCA
TTTTGCCTTCCTGTTTTTGCTCACCCAGAAACGCTGGTGAAAGTAAAAGATGCTGAAGATCAGTTGGGTG
CACGAGTGGGTTACATCGAACTGGATCTCAACAGCGGTAAGATCCTTGAGAGTTTTCGCCCCGAAGAACG
TTTTCCAATGATGAGCACTTTTAAAGTTCTGCTATGTGGCGCGGTATTATCCCGTGTTGACGCCGGGCAA
GAGCAACTCGGTCGCCGCATACACTATTCTCAGAATGACTTGGTTGAGTACTCACCAGTCACAGAAAAGC
ATCTTACGGATGGCATGACAGTAAGAGAATTATGCAGTGCTGCCATAACCATGAGTGATAACACTGCGGC
CAACTTACTTCTGACAACGATCGGAGGACCGAAGGAGCTAACCGCTTTTTTGCACAACATGGGGGATCAT
GTAACTCGCCTTGATCGTTGGGAACCGGAGCTGAATGAAGCCATACCAAACGACGAGCGTGACACCACGA
TGCCTGTAGCAATGGCAACAACGTTGCGCAAACTATTAACTGGCGAACTACTTACTCTAGCTTCCCGGCA
ACAATTAATAGACTGGATGGAGGCGGATAAAGTTGCAGGACCACTTCTGCGCTCGGCCCTTCCGGCTGGC
TGGTTTATTGCTGATAAATCTGGAGCCGGTGAGCGTGGGTCTCGCGGTATCATTGCAGCACTGGGGCCAG
ATGGTAAGCCCTCCCGTATCGTAGTTATCTACACGACGGGGAGTCAGGCAACTATGGATGAACGAAATAG
ACAGATCGCTGAGATAGGTGCCTCACTGATTAAGCATTGGTAACTGTCAGACCAAGTTTACTCATATATA
CTTTAGATTGATTTAAAACTTCATTTTTAATTTAAAAGGATCTAGGTGAAGATCCTTTTTGATAATCTCA
TGACCAAAATCCCTTAACGTGAGTTTTCGTTCCACTGAGCGTCAGACCCCGTAGAAAAGATCAAAGGATC
TTCTTGAGATCCTTTTTTTCTGCGCGTAATCTGCTGCTTGCAAACAAAAAAACCACCGCTACCAGCGGTG
GTTTGTTTGCCGGATCAAGAGCTACCAACTCTTTTTCCGAAGGTAACTGGCTTCAGCAGAGCGCAGATAC
CAAATACTGTCCTTCTAGTGTAGCCGTAGTTAGGCCACCACTTCAAGAACTCTGTAGCACCGCCTACATA
CCTCGCTCTGCTAATCCTGTTACCAGTGGCTGCTGCCAGTGGCGATAAGTCGTGTCTTACCGGGTTGGAC
TCAAGACGATAGTTACCGGATAAGGCGCAGCGGTCGGGCTGAACGGGGGGTTCGTGCACACAGCCCAGCT
TGGAGCGAACGACCTACACCGAACTGAGATACCTACAGCGTGAGCTATGAGAAAGCGCCACGCTTCCCGA
AGGGAGAAAGGCGGACAGGTATCCGGTAAGCGGCAGGGTCGGAACAGGAGAGCGCACGAGGGAGCTTCCA
GGGGGAAACGCCTGGTATCTTTATAGTCCTGTCGGGTTTCGCCACCTCTGACTTGAGCGTCGATTTTTGT
GATGCTCGTCAGGGGGGCGGAGCCTATGGAAAAACGCCAGCAACGCGGCCTTTTTACGGTTCCTGGCCTT
TTGCTGGCCTTTTGCTCACATGTTCTTTCCTGCGTTATCCCCTGATTCTGTGGATAACCGTATTACCGCC
TTTGAGTGAGCTGATACCGCTCGCCGCAGCCGAACGACCGAGCGCAGCGAGTCAGTGAGCGAGGAAGCGG
AAGAGCGCCTGATGCGGTATTTTCTCCTTACGCATCTGTGCGGTATTTCACACCGCATATGGTGCACTCT
CAGTACAATCTGCTCTGATGCCGCATAGTTAAGCCAGTATACACTCCGCTATCGCTACGTGACTGGGTCA
TGGCTGCGCCCCGACACCCGCCAACACCCGCTGACGCGCCCTGACGGGCTTGTCTGCTCCCGGCATCCGC
TTACAGACAAGCTGTGACCGTCTCCGGGAGCTGCATGTGTCAGAGGT
Features (pLannotate 1.2.2; 14 found; start..end, strand, type, name):
    155..1033    -  CDS            araC: L-arabinose regulatory protein; araC
   1060..1344    +  promoter       araBAD promoter: araBAD; promoter of the L-arabinose operon of E. coli; the araC regulatory gene is transcribed in the opposite direction (Guzman et al., 1995)
   1387..1404    +  CDS            6xHis: 6xHis affinity tag
   1426..1863    +  CDS            miRFP670nano: miRFP670nano is a basic (constitutively fluorescent) near ir fluorescent protein published in 2019, derived from Nostoc punctiforme. It has very low acid sensitivity. It requires the cofactor biliverdin for fluorescence.
   1861..2076    +  CDS            TNNC2_PELLE (fragment): Experimental evidence at protein level: Swiss-Prot protein existence level 1. Troponin is the central regulatory protein of striated muscle contraction. Tn consists of three components: Tn-I which is the inhibitor of actomyosin ATPase, Tn-T which contains the binding site for tropomyosin and Tn-C. The binding of calcium to Tn-C abolishes the inhibitory action of Tn on actin filaments. From Pelophylax lessonae (Pool frog) (Rana lessonae).
   2074..2988    +  CDS            miRFP720: miRFP720 is a basic (constitutively fluorescent) near ir fluorescent protein published in 2018, derived from Rhodopseudomonas palustris. It has low acid sensitivity. It requires the cofactor biliverdin for fluorescence.
   3088..3203    +  ncRNA          5S rRNA: Accession: RF00001 - 5S ribosomal RNA
   3207..3293    +  terminator     rrnB T1 terminator: Escherichia coli rrnB; transcription terminator T1 from the E. coli rrnB gene
   3385..3412    +  terminator     rrnB T2 terminator: transcription terminator T2 from the E. coli rrnB gene
   3431..3522    +  promoter       AmpR promoter: bla
   3523..4383    +  CDS            AmpR: β-lactamase; bla; confers resistance to ampicillin, carbenicillin, and related antibiotics
   4554..5142    +  rep_origin     ori: high-copy-number ColE1/pMB1/pBR322/pUC origin of replication
   5328..5468    -  misc_feature   bom: basis of mobility region from pBR322
   5570..33      -  CDS            rop (fragment) (across the origin): Rop protein, which maintains plasmids at low copy number; rop
