[The description below was written by a language model from this plasmid's Addgene catalogue record and pLannotate feature annotations shown in this document.]
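Description:
pBAD-iGECInano is a 5,577 bp bacterial expression plasmid built on the pBAD/HisB backbone and designed to produce a small, FRET-based near-infrared genetically encoded calcium indicator in E. coli. It replicates from a ColE1/pMB1-type origin and is listed as high copy. The pBR322-derived bom region is present along with only a fragment of the rop gene. Selection is by ampicillin resistance, conferred by β-lactamase expressed from its own bla promoter.

The synthetic iGECInano insert, cloned between KpnI and EcoRI sites, sits downstream of the arabinose-inducible araBAD promoter. The divergently transcribed araC gene on the same plasmid encodes the regulator that represses this promoter in the absence of L-arabinose and activates it when the sugar is present, so expression is tightly controlled and can be adjusted with the inducer level. An N-terminal 6xHis tag from the backbone precedes the sensor and allows metal-affinity purification.

According to the annotation, the indicator consists of three contiguous modules: miRFP670nano, a small cyanobacteriochrome-derived near-infrared fluorescent protein, then a short troponin C-like fragment, then the bacterial phytochrome-derived miRFP720. In this arrangement the two fluorescent proteins would form the FRET pair, with the shorter-wavelength miRFP670nano presumably acting as donor. Calcium binding to the troponin C segment would be expected to alter the conformation and therefore the FRET efficiency. Both fluorescent proteins require biliverdin as a chromophore, and the plasmid carries no annotated gene for supplying it. Transcription ends at the rrnB T1 and T2 terminators. The record supports use for recombinant production of the sensor in bacteria, for example for purification and in vitro characterization.
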