Addgene plasmid #186189: pBAD-iGECInano
Purpose: Expression of small FRET-based near-infrared genetically-encoded calcium indicator in bacteria
Depositing lab: Vladislav Verkhusha. Depositing organization: Albert Einstein College of Medicine. Publication: Design and Initial Characterization of a Small Near-Infrared Fluorescent Calcium Indicator. Matlashov ME, Vera J, Kasatkina LA, Khodakhah K, Verkhusha VV. Front Cell Dev Biol. 2022 Jun 29;10:880107. doi: 10.3389/fcell.2022.880107. eCollection 2022. PubMed 35846350.
Backbone
  Vector backbone: pBAD/HisB vector
  Vector type: Bacterial Expression
Growth in bacteria
  Bacterial resistance: Ampicillin, 100 μg/mL
  Growth temperature: 37°C
  Growth strain: NEB Stable
  Copy number: High Copy
Gene/Insert
  Gene/Insert name: iGECInano
  Species: Synthetic
  Promoter: AraC
  Cloning method: Restriction Enzyme; 5′ cloning site KpnI (unknown if destroyed); 3′ cloning site EcoRI (unknown if destroyed)
Terms and licenses: Academic/Nonprofit Terms; Industry Terms: Not Available to Industry
How to cite: pBAD-iGECInano was a gift from Vladislav Verkhusha (Addgene plasmid # 186189 ; http://n2t.net/addgene:186189 ; RRID:Addgene_186189)
